Addgene plasmid #170581: p663-UBC-miniTurbo-V5-MAPK15_IDG-K
Purpose: Gateway destination clone of MAPK15 (human) tagged with N-terminal miniTurbo-V5 for generating protein-proximity networks using proximity-dependent biotinylation proteomics
Depositing lab: Ben Major. Depositing organization: Washington University in Saint Louis.
Backbone
  Vector backbone: pDest663
  Backbone manufacturer: PEL
  Backbone size w/o insert (bp): 9019
  Vector type: Mammalian Expression, Lentiviral ; Gateway Destination
  Selectable markers: Puromycin
Growth in bacteria
  Bacterial resistance: Ampicillin, 100 μg/mL
  Growth temperature: 30°C
  Growth strain: DH10B
  Copy number: Low Copy
Gene/Insert
  Gene/Insert name: miniTurbo-V5-MAPK15 (alt name: miniTurbo-V5)
  Species: H. sapiens (human)
  Entrez Gene: MAPK15 (a.k.a. ERK7, ERK8)
  Promoter: Ubiquitin
  Tag / fusion protein: miniTurbo-V5 (N terminal on insert)
  Cloning method: Gateway Cloning
  Sequencing primers: 5′ TGAAGCTCCGGTTTTGAACT; 3′ AATAGACCCGTGAAGCTGATC
Terms and licenses: Academic/Nonprofit Terms; Industry Terms: Not Available to Industry
Depositor comments: These plasmids were generated as part of the Illuminating the Druggable Genome (IDG) program sponsored by the NIH Common Fund. The goal of this program is to identify, gather, and distribute information and resources for proteins that currently are not well-studied yet belong to commonly drug-targeted protein families: protein kinases, non-olfactory G-protein coupled receptors (GPCRs), and ion channels. The IDG program is designed to develop fundamental research tools for understudied proteins, elucidate their function, and disseminate the IDG-related resources and data to the greater scientific community. These lentiviral gateway destination plasmids were generated, as part of the Kinase-Data and Resource Generating Center (DRGC), using the single fragment or multisite gateway cloning technology. They were used for generating proteomics-based protein-interaction and protein-proximity networks that can be accessed through the kinase-DRGC website https://darkkinome.org/. Each plasmid has either an N- or C-terminal fusion protein (Flag/ V5/V5-miniTurbo/V5-TurboID/miniTurbo-V5/TurboID-V5) tagged understudied kinase driven under either a CMV or Ubiquitin (UBC) promoter. All inserts in the pENTR plasmids used to generate the deposited destination plasmids were end-sequenced and insert size validated prior to multi-site gateway cloning. The combined insert size of the single fragment or three fragment destination plasmids were confirmed by restriction digestion (BsrGI, and EcoRV for pDest667; BsrGI, EcoRV, and BstZ17I for pDest663; and BsrGI for pHAGE) and all plasmids were partially sequenced to ensure in-frame ORFs and fusion tags.
How to cite: p663-UBC-miniTurbo-V5-MAPK15_IDG-K was a gift from Ben Major (Addgene plasmid # 170581 ; http://n2t.net/addgene:170581 ; RRID:Addgene_170581)
