[The description below was written by a language model from this plasmid's Addgene catalogue record and pLannotate feature annotations shown in this document.]
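Description:
p663-UBC-miniTurbo-V5-MAPK15_IDG-K is a lentiviral mammalian expression plasmid built on the pDest663 backbone by multisite Gateway recombination. It carries human MAPK15 (ERK7/ERK8) fused at its N-terminus to the miniTurbo biotin ligase and a V5 epitope. In bacteria it is maintained through a ColE1/pUC-type origin and selected with ampicillin via β-lactamase. The catalogue lists it as low copy, which differs from the generic high-copy label the annotation tool gives this origin. An f1 origin, an SV40 origin and residual lac/T7/T3 cloning-vector elements are also present.

The transfer cassette has a third-generation layout. An RSV promoter drives a truncated HIV-1 5' LTR, followed by the Ψ packaging signal with a gag fragment, the RRE for Rev-dependent export of the genomic RNA, and the cPPT/CTS. A second truncated LTR and an SV40 polyadenylation signal close the cassette. Inside it, the human ubiquitin C promoter, flanked by attB4 and attB5 sites, drives the miniTurbo coding sequence, which is joined across attB1 to the MAPK15 open reading frame ending at attB2. The V5 tag is not annotated separately but presumably lies in the short gap between miniTurbo and attB1. The feature table marks MAPK15 only as a fragment of about 830 nt, so the record does not establish whether the full-length kinase is encoded. A WPRE downstream enhances transcript expression, and a mouse PGK promoter drives puromycin N-acetyltransferase for selection of transduced cells.

The plasmid was made within a programme on understudied kinases. It is used to express the bait kinase stably so that miniTurbo biotinylates neighbouring proteins, which are then identified by proteomics to map protein-proximity networks.
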