Features (pLannotate 1.2.2; 32 found; start..end, strand, type, name):
    125..724     +  CDS            PuroR: puromycin N-acetyltransferase; pac from Streptomyces alboniger; confers resistance to puromycin
    792..929     +  CDS            nef (fragment): NEF_HV1LA - Experimental evidence at protein level: Swiss-Prot protein existence level 1. Extracellular Nef protein targets CD4(+) T-lymphocytes for apoptosis by interacting with CXCR4 surface receptors. From Human immunodeficiency virus type 1 group M subtype B (isolate Lai) (HIV-1).
    915..1095    +  LTR            5' LTR (truncated): truncated 5' long terminal repeat (LTR) from HIV-1
   1167..1288    +  polyA_signal   SV40 poly(A) signal: SV40 polyadenylation signal
   1328..1463    +  rep_origin     SV40 ori: SV40 origin of replication
   1484..1502    -  promoter       T7 promoter: promoter for bacteriophage T7 RNA polymerase
   1510..1665    +  CDS            lacZα (fragment): LacZα fragment of β-galactosidase; lacZ fragment
   1670..2098    +  rep_origin     f1 ori (sequence partly withheld): f1 bacteriophage origin of replication; arrow indicates direction of (+) strand synthesis
   2151..2255    +  promoter       AmpR promoter: bla
   2256..3116    +  CDS            AmpR: β-lactamase; bla; confers resistance to ampicillin, carbenicillin, and related antibiotics
   3287..3875    +  rep_origin     ori: high-copy-number ColE1/pMB1/pBR322/pUC origin of replication
   4058..4150    +  CDS            lacI (fragment): lac repressor; lacI; The lac repressor binds to the lac operator to inhibit transcription in E. coli. This inhibition can be relieved by adding lactose or isopropyl-β-D-thiogalactopyranoside (IPTG).
   4163..4184    +  protein_bind   CAP binding site: CAP binding activates transcription in the presence of cAMP. E. coli catabolite activator protein
   4199..4229    +  promoter       lac promoter: promoter for the E. coli lac operon
   4237..4253    +  protein_bind   lac operator: The lac repressor binds to the lac operator to inhibit transcription in E. coli. This inhibition can be relieved by adding lactose or isopropyl-β-D-thiogalactopyranoside (IPTG). lac repressor encoded by lacI
   4298..4316    +  promoter       T3 promoter: promoter for bacteriophage T3 RNA polymerase
   4344..4570    +  promoter       RSV promoter: Rous sarcoma virus enhancer/promoter
   4571..4751    +  LTR            5' LTR (truncated): truncated 5' long terminal repeat (LTR) from HIV-1
   4798..4923    +  misc_feature   HIV-1 Ψ: packaging signal of human immunodeficiency virus type 1
   4907..5270    +  CDS            HIV-1 gag (fragment): gag protein from human immunodeficiency virus 1; gag
   5416..5649    +  misc_feature   RRE: The Rev response element (RRE) of HIV-1 allows for Rev-dependent mRNA export from the nucleus to the cytoplasm.
   6026..6126    +  CDS            Rev (fragment): human immunodeficiency virus 1 (HIV-1) Rev protein; rev; enhances nuclear export of unspliced and incompletely spliced viral mRNAs
   6145..6261    +  misc_feature   cPPT/CTS: central polypurine tract and central termination sequence of HIV-1
   6295..6315    +  protein_bind   attB4: mutant version of attB; core recombination site for the Gateway® BP reaction BP Clonase™
   6315..7526    +  promoter       UbC promoter: human ubiquitin C promoter
   7530..7548    -  protein_bind   attB5 (fragment): mutant version of attB; core recombination site for the Gateway® BP reaction BP Clonase™
   7563..8333    +  CDS            miniTurbo: N-terminally truncated mutant of the E. coli biotin ligase BioID engineered for improved catalytic efficiency (Branon et al., 2018)
   8382..8406    +  protein_bind   attB1: mutant version of attB; recombination site for the Gateway® BP reaction BP Clonase™
   8412..9242    +  CDS            MAPK15 (fragment): MK15_HUMAN - Also known as ERK7 From Homo sapiens (Human).
   9247..9271    -  protein_bind   attB2: mutant version of attB; recombination site for the Gateway® BP reaction BP Clonase™
   9301..9889    +  misc_feature   WPRE: woodchuck hepatitis virus posttranscriptional regulatory element
   9903..104     +  promoter       PGK promoter (across the origin): mouse phosphoglycerate kinase 1 promoter
>Addgene plasmid #170581 | p663-UBC-miniTurbo-V5-MAPK15_IDG-K | addgene full sequence | sequence record 341662 | Addgene NGS Result
GCGGGGCGGGCGCCCGAAGGTCCTCCGGAGGCCCGGCATTCTGCACGCTTCAAAAGCGCACGTCTGCCGC
GCTGTTCTCCTCTTCCTCATCTCCGGGCCTTTCGACCTGCAGCCCAAGCTTACCATGACCGAGTACAAGC
CCACGGTGCGCCTCGCCACCCGCGACGACGTCCCCAGGGCCGTACGCACCCTCGCCGCCGCGTTCGCCGA
CTACCCCGCCACGCGCCACACCGTCGATCCGGACCGCCACATCGAGCGGGTCACCGAGCTGCAAGAACTC
TTCCTCACGCGCGTCGGGCTCGACATCGGCAAGGTGTGGGTCGCGGACGACGGCGCCGCGGTGGCGGTCT
GGACCACGCCGGAGAGCGTCGAAGCGGGGGCGGTGTTCGCCGAGATCGGCCCGCGCATGGCCGAGTTGAG
CGGTTCCCGGCTGGCCGCGCAGCAACAGATGGAAGGCCTCCTGGCGCCGCACCGGCCCAAGGAGCCCGCG
TGGTTCCTGGCCACCGTCGGCGTCTCGCCCGACCACCAGGGCAAGGGTCTGGGCAGCGCCGTCGTGCTCC
CCGGAGTGGAGGCGGCCGAGCGCGCCGGGGTGCCCGCCTTCCTGGAGACCTCCGCGCCCCGCAACCTCCC
CTTCTACGAGCGGCTCGGCTTCACCGTCACCGCCGACGTCGAGGTGCCCGAAGGACCGCGCACCTGGTGC
ATGACCCGCAAGCCCGGTGCCTGACGCCCGCCCCACGACCCGCAGCGCCCGACCGAAAGGAGCGCACGAC
CCCATGCATCTCGAGGGCCCGGTACCTTTAAGACCAATGACTTACAAGGCAGCTGTAGATCTTAGCCACT
TTTTAAAAGAAAAGGGGGGACTGGAAGGGCTAGCTCACTCCCAACGAAGACAAGATCTGCTTTTTGCTTG
TACTGGGTCTCTCTGGTTAGACCAGATCTGAGCCTGGGAGCTCTCTGGCTAACTAGGGAACCCACTGCTT
AAGCCTCAATAAAGCTTGCCTTGAGTGCTTCAAGTAGTGTGTGCCCGTCTGTTGTGTGACTCTGGTAACT
AGAGATCCCTCAGACCCTTTTAGTCAGTGTGGAAAATCTCTAGCAGTAGTAGTTCATGTCATCTTATTAT
TCAGTATTTATAACTTGCAAAGAAATGAATATCAGAGAGTGAGAGGAACTTGTTTATTGCAGCTTATAAT
GGTTACAAATAAAGCAATAGCATCACAAATTTCACAAATAAAGCATTTTTTTCACTGCATTCTAGTTGTG
GTTTGTCCAAACTCATCAATGTATCTTATCATGTCTGGCTCTAGCTATCCCGCCCCTAACTCCGCCCATC
CCGCCCCTAACTCCGCCCAGTTCCGCCCATTCTCCGCCCCATGGCTGACTAATTTTTTTTATTTATGCAG
AGGCCGAGGCCGCCTCGGCCTCTGAGCTATTCCAGAAGTAGTGAGGAGGCTTTTTTGGAGGCCTAGGGAC
GTACCCAATTCGCCCTATAGTGAGTCGTATTACGCGCGCTCACTGGCCGTCGTTTTACAACGTCGTGACT
GGGAAAACCCTGGCGTTACCCAACTTAATCGCCTTGCAGCACATCCCCCTTTCGCCAGCTGGCGTAATAG
CGAAGAGGCCCGCACCGATCGCCCTTCCCAACAGTTGCGCAGCCTGAATGGCGAATGGG
[124 nt withheld, positions 1670-1793]
C
[91 nt withheld, positions 1795-1885]
A
[49 nt withheld, positions 1887-1935]
CCTTTGACGTTGGAGTCCACGTTCTTT
[37 nt withheld, positions 1963-1999]
ACCCTATCTCGGTCTATTCTTTTGATTTATAAGGGATTTTGCCGATTTCGGCCTATTGGTTAAAAAATGA
GCTGATTTAACAAAAATTTAACGCGAATTTTAACAAAATATTAACGCTTACAATTTAGGTGGCACTTTTC
GGGGAAATGTGCGCGGAACCCCTATTTGTTTATTTTTCTAAATACATTCAAATATGTATCCGCTCATGAG
ACAATAACCCTGATAAATGCTTCAATAATATTGAAAAAGGAAGAGTATGAGTATTCAACATTTCCGTGTC
GCCCTTATTCCCTTTTTTGCGGCATTTTGCCTTCCTGTTTTTGCTCACCCAGAAACGCTGGTGAAAGTAA
AAGATGCTGAAGATCAGTTGGGTGCACGAGTGGGTTACATCGAACTGGATCTCAACAGCGGTAAGATCCT
TGAGAGTTTTCGCCCCGAAGAACGTTTTCCAATGATGAGCACTTTTAAAGTTCTGCTATGTGGCGCGGTA
TTATCCCGTATTGACGCCGGGCAAGAGCAACTCGGTCGCCGCATACACTATTCTCAGAATGACTTGGTTG
AGTACTCACCAGTCACAGAAAAGCATCTTACGGATGGCATGACAGTAAGAGAATTATGCAGTGCTGCCAT
AACCATGAGTGATAACACTGCGGCCAACTTACTTCTGACAACGATCGGAGGACCGAAGGAGCTAACCGCT
TTTTTGCACAACATGGGGGATCATGTAACTCGCCTTGATCGTTGGGAACCGGAGCTGAATGAAGCCATAC
CAAACGACGAGCGTGACACCACGATGCCTGTAGCAATGGCAACAACGTTGCGCAAACTATTAACTGGCGA
ACTACTTACTCTAGCTTCCCGGCAACAATTAATAGACTGGATGGAGGCGGATAAAGTTGCAGGACCACTT
CTGCGCTCGGCCCTTCCGGCTGGCTGGTTTATTGCTGATAAATCTGGAGCCGGTGAGCGTGGGTCTCGCG
GTATCATTGCAGCACTGGGGCCAGATGGTAAGCCCTCCCGTATCGTAGTTATCTACACGACGGGGAGTCA
GGCAACTATGGATGAACGAAATAGACAGATCGCTGAGATAGGTGCCTCACTGATTAAGCATTGGTAACTG
TCAGACCAAGTTTACTCATATATACTTTAGATTGATTTAAAACTTCATTTTTAATTTAAAAGGATCTAGG
TGAAGATCCTTTTTGATAATCTCATGACCAAAATCCCTTAACGTGAGTTTTCGTTCCACTGAGCGTCAGA
CCCCGTAGAAAAGATCAAAGGATCTTCTTGAGATCCTTTTTTTCTGCGCGTAATCTGCTGCTTGCAAACA
AAAAAACCACCGCTACCAGCGGTGGTTTGTTTGCCGGATCAAGAGCTACCAACTCTTTTTCCGAAGGTAA
CTGGCTTCAGCAGAGCGCAGATACCAAATACTGTTCTTCTAGTGTAGCCGTAGTTAGGCCACCACTTCAA
GAACTCTGTAGCACCGCCTACATACCTCGCTCTGCTAATCCTGTTACCAGTGGCTGCTGCCAGTGGCGAT
AAGTCGTGTCTTACCGGGTTGGACTCAAGACGATAGTTACCGGATAAGGCGCAGCGGTCGGGCTGAACGG
GGGGTTCGTGCACACAGCCCAGCTTGGAGCGAACGACCTACACCGAACTGAGATACCTACAGCGTGAGCT
ATGAGAAAGCGCCACGCTTCCCGAAGGGAGAAAGGCGGACAGGTATCCGGTAAGCGGCAGGGTCGGAACA
GGAGAGCGCACGAGGGAGCTTCCAGGGGGAAACGCCTGGTATCTTTATAGTCCTGTCGGGTTTCGCCACC
TCTGACTTGAGCGTCGATTTTTGTGATGCTCGTCAGGGGGGCGGAGCCTATGGAAAAACGCCAGCAACGC
GGCCTTTTTACGGTTCCTGGCCTTTTGCTGGCCTTTTGCTCACATGTTCTTTCCTGCGTTATCCCCTGAT
TCTGTGGATAACCGTATTACCGCCTTTGAGTGAGCTGATACCGCTCGCCGCAGCCGAACGACCGAGCGCA
GCGAGTCAGTGAGCGAGGAAGCGGAAGAGCGCCCAATACGCAAACCGCCTCTCCCCGCGCGTTGGCCGAT
TCATTAATGCAGCTGGCACGACAGGTTTCCCGACTGGAAAGCGGGCAGTGAGCGCAACGCAATTAATGTG
AGTTAGCTCACTCATTAGGCACCCCAGGCTTTACACTTTATGCTTCCGGCTCGTATGTTGTGTGGAATTG
TGAGCGGATAACAATTTCACACAGGAAACAGCTATGACCATGATTACGCCAAGCGCGCAATTAACCCTCA
CTAAAGGGAACAAAAGCTGGAGCTGCAAGCTTAATGTAGTCTTATGCAATACTCTTGTAGTCTTGCAACA
TGGTAACGATGAGTTAGCAACATGCCTTACAAGGAGAGAAAAAGCACCGTGCATGCCGATTGGTGGAAGT
AAGGTGGTACGATCGTGCCTTATTAGGAAGGCAACAGACGGGTCTGACATGGATTGGACGAACCACTGAA
TTGCCGCATTGCAGAGATATTGTATTTAAGTGCCTAGCTCGATACATAAACGGGTCTCTCTGGTTAGACC
AGATCTGAGCCTGGGAGCTCTCTGGCTAACTAGGGAACCCACTGCTTAAGCCTCAATAAAGCTTGCCTTG
AGTGCTTCAAGTAGTGTGTGCCCGTCTGTTGTGTGACTCTGGTAACTAGAGATCCCTCAGACCCTTTTAG
TCAGTGTGGAAAATCTCTAGCAGTGGCGCCCGAACAGGGACTTGAAAGCGAAAGGGAAACCAGAGGAGCT
CTCTCGACGCAGGACTCGGCTTGCTGAAGCGCGCACGGCAAGAGGCGAGGGGCGGCGACTGGTGAGTACG
CCAAAAATTTTGACTAGCGGAGGCTAGAAGGAGAGAGATGGGTGCGAGAGCGTCAGTATTAAGCGGGGGA
GAATTAGATCGCGATGGGAAAAAATTCGGTTAAGGCCAGGGGGAAAGAAAAAATATAAATTAAAACATAT
AGTATGGGCAAGCAGGGAGCTAGAACGATTCGCAGTTAATCCTGGCCTGTTAGAAACATCAGAAGGCTGT
AGACAAATACTGGGACAGCTACAACCATCCCTTCAGACAGGATCAGAAGAACTTAGATCATTATATAATA
CAGTAGCAACCCTCTATTGTGTGCATCAAAGGATAGAGATAAAAGACACCAAGGAAGCTTTAGACAAGAT
AGAGGAAGAGCAAAACAAAAGTAAGACCACCGCACAGCAAGCGGCCGCTGATCTTCAGACCTGGAGGAGG
AGATATGAGGGACAATTGGAGAAGTGAATTATATAAATATAAAGTAGTAAAAATTGAACCATTAGGAGTA
GCACCCACCAAGGCAAAGAGAAGAGTGGTGCAGAGAGAAAAAAGAGCAGTGGGAATAGGAGCTTTGTTCC
TTGGGTTCTTGGGAGCAGCAGGAAGCACTATGGGCGCAGCGTCAATGACGCTGACGGTACAGGCCAGACA
ATTATTGTCTGGTATAGTGCAGCAGCAGAACAATTTGCTGAGGGCTATTGAGGCGCAACAGCATCTGTTG
CAACTCACAGTCTGGGGCATCAAGCAGCTCCAGGCAAGAATCCTGGCTGTGGAAAGATACCTAAAGGATC
AACAGCTCCTGGGGATTTGGGGTTGCTCTGGAAAACTCATTTGCACCACTGCTGTGCCTTGGAATGCTAG
TTGGAGTAATAAATCTCTGGAACAGATTTGGAATCACACGACCTGGATGGAGTGGGACAGAGAAATTAAC
AATTACACAAGCTTAATACACTCCTTAATTGAAGAATCGCAAAACCAGCAAGAAAAGAATGAACAAGAAT
TATTGGAATTAGATAAATGGGCAAGTTTGTGGAATTGGTTTAACATAACAAATTGGCTGTGGTATATAAA
ATTATTCATAATGATAGTAGGAGGCTTGGTAGGTTTAAGAATAGTTTTTGCTGTACTTTCTATAGTGAAT
AGAGTTAGGCAGGGATATTCACCATTATCGTTTCAGACCCACCTCCCAACCCCGAGGGGACCCGACAGGC
CCGAAGGAATAGAAGAAGAAGGTGGAGAGAGAGACAGAGACAGATCCATTCGATTAGTGAACGGATCTCG
ACGGTATCGGTTAACTTTTAAAAGAAAAGGGGGGATTGGGGGGTACAGTGCAGGGGAAAGAATAGTAGAC
ATAATAGCAACAGACATACAAACTAAAGAATTACAAAAACAAATTACAAAATTCAAAATTTTATCGTCCA
GTGTGGTGGAATTCTGCAGATATCACAACTTTGTATAGAAAAGTTGGCCTCCGCGCCGGGTTTTGGCGCC
TCCCGCGGGCGCCCCCCTCCTCACGGCGAGCGCTGCCACGTCAGACGAAGGGCGCAGCGAGCGTCCTGAT
CCTTCCGCCCGGACGCTCAGGACAGCGGCCCGCTGCTCATAAGACTCGGCCTTAGAACCCCAGTATCAGC
AGAAGGACATTTTAGGACGGGACTTGGGTGACTCTAGGGCACTGGTTTTCTTTCCAGAGAGCGGAACAGG
CGAGGAAAAGTAGTCCCTTCTCGGCGATTCTGCGGAGGGATCTCCGTGGGGCGGTGAACGCCGATGATTA
TATAAGGACGCGCCGGGTGTGGCACAGCTAGTTCCGTCGCAGCCGGGATTTGGGTCGCGGTTCTTGTTTG
TGGATCGCTGTGATCGTCACTTGGTGAGTAGCGGGCTGCTGGGCTGGCCGGGGCTTTCGTGGCCGCCGGG
CCGCTCGGTGGGACGGAAGCGTGTGGAGAGACCGCCAAGGGCTGTAGTCTGGGTCCGCGAGCAAGGTTGC
CCTGAACTGGGGGTTGGGGGGAGCGCAGCAAAATGGCGGCTGTTCCCGAGTCTTGAATGGAAGACGCTTG
TGAGGCGGGCTGTGAGGTCGTTGAAACAAGGTGGGGGGCATGGTGGGCGGCAAGAACCCAAGGTCTTGAG
GCCTTCGCTAATGCGGGAAAGCTCTTATTCGGGTGAGATGGGCTGGGGCACCATCTGGGGACCCTGACGT
GAAGTTTGTCACTGACTGGAGAACTCGGTTTGTCGTCTGTTGCGGGGGCGGCAGTTATGGCGGTGCCGTT
GGGCAGTGCACCCGTACCTTTGGGAGCGCGCGCCCTCGTCGTGTCGTGACGTCACCCGTTCTGTTGGCTT
ATAATGCAGGGTGGGGCCACCTGCCGGTAGGTGTGCGGTAGGCTTTTCTCCGTCGCAGGACGCAGGGTTC
GGGCCTAGGGTAGGCTCTCCTGAATCGACAGGCGCCGGACCTCTGGTGAGGGGAGGGATAAGTGAGGCGT
CAGTTTCTTTGGTCGGTTTTATGTACCTATCTTCTTAAGTAGCTGAAGCTCCGGTTTTGAACTATGCGCT
CGGGGTTGGCGAGTGTGTTTTGTGAAGTTTTTTAGGCACCTTTTGAAATGTAATCATTTGGGTCAATATG
TAATTTTCAGTGTTAGACTAGTAAATTGTCCGCTAAATTCTGGCCGTTTTTGGCTTTTTTGTTAGACGGC
CAACTTTTGTATACAAAGTGGGCCACCATGGGAATCCCGCTGCTGAACGCTAAACAGATTCTGGGACAGC
TGGACGGCGGGAGCGTGGCAGTCCTGCCTGTGGTCGACTCCACCAATCAGTACCTGCTGGATCGAATCGG
CGAGCTGAAGAGTGGGGATGCTTGCATTGCAGAATATCAGCAGGCAGGGAGAGGAAGCAGAGGGAGGAAA
TGGTTCTCTCCTTTTGGAGCTAACCTGTACCTGAGTATGTTTTGGCGCCTGAAGCGGGGACCAGCAGCAA
TCGGCCTGGGCCCGGTCATCGGAATTGTCATGGCAGAAGCGCTGCGAAAGCTGGGAGCAGACAAGGTGCG
AGTCAAATGGCCCAATGACCTGTATCTGCAGGATAGAAAGCTGGCAGGCATCCTGGTGGAGCTGGCCGGA
ATAACAGGCGATGCTGCACAGATCGTCATTGGCGCCGGGATTAACGTGGCTATGAGGCGCGTGGAGGAAA
GCGTGGTCAATCAGGGCTGGATCACACTGCAGGAAGCAGGGATTAACCTGGACAGGAATACTCTGGCCGC
TATGCTGATCCGAGAGCTGCGGGCAGCCCTGGAACTGTTCGAGCAGGAAGGCCTGGCTCCATATCTGTCA
CGGTGGGAGAAGCTGGATAACTTCATCAATAGACCCGTGAAGCTGATCATTGGGGACAAAGAGATTTTCG
GGATTAGCCGGGGGATTGATAAACAGGGAGCCCTGCTGCTGGAACAGGACGGAGTTATCAAACCCTGGAT
GGGCGGAGAAATCAGTCTGCGGTCTGCCGAAAAGGCTAGCGGCAAGCCCATCCCCAACCCCCTGCTGGGC
CTGGACAGCACCACAAGTTTGTACAAAAAAGCAGGCTCCACCATGTGCACCGTAGTGGACCCTCGCATTG
TCCGGAGATACCTACTCAGGCGGCAGCTCGGGCAGGGGGCCTATGGCATTGTGTGGAAGGCAGTGGACCG
GAGGACTGGTGAGGTCGTGGCCATCAAGAAAATCTTTGATGCTTTTAGGGATAAGACAGATGCCCAGAGA
ACATTCCGGGAAATCACGCTCCTCCAGGAGTTTGGGGACCATCCCAACATCATCAGCCTCCTTGACGTGA
TCCGGGCAGAGAACGACAGGGACATTTACCTGGTGTTTGAGTTTATGGGTTGCCCCCCCAGCCCCCCACC
CCCGACTGCAGTGCGCACCCTCTCTGCAGACACTGACCTGAACGCAGTCATCCGGAAGGGCGGCCTGCTG
CAGGACGTCCACGTGCGCTCCATCTTCTACCAGCTCCTGCGGGCCACCCGGTTCCTCCACTCGGGGCACG
TTGTGCACCGGGACCAGAAGCCGTCCAATGTGCTCCTGGATGCCAACTGCACAGTGAAGCTGTGTGACTT
TGGCCTGGCCCGCTCCCTGGGCGACCTCCCTGAGGGGCCTGAGGACCAGGCCGTGACAGAGTACGTGGCC
ACACGCTGGTACCGAGCACCGGAGGTGCTGCTCTCTTCGCACCGATACACCCTTGGGGTGGACATGTGGA
GTCTGGGCTGTATCCTGGGGGAGATGCTGCGGGGGAGACCCCTGTTCCCCGGCACGTCCACCCTCCACCA
GCTGGAGCTGATCCTGGAGACCATCCCACCGCCATCTGAGGAGGACCTCCTGGCTCTCGGCTCAGGCTGC
CGTGCCTCTGTGCTGCACCAGCTGGGGTCCCGGTAGGACCCAGCTTTCTTGTACAAAGTGGTGATATCCA
GCACAGTGGCGGCCGCTCGACAATCAACCTCTGGATTACAAAATTTGTGAAAGATTGACTGGTATTCTTA
ACTATGTTGCTCCTTTTACGCTATGTGGATACGCTGCTTTAATGCCTTTGTATCATGCTATTGCTTCCCG
TATGGCTTTCATTTTCTCCTCCTTGTATAAATCCTGGTTGCTGTCTCTTTATGAGGAGTTGTGGCCCGTT
GTCAGGCAACGTGGCGTGGTGTGCACTGTGTTTGCTGACGCAACCCCCACTGGTTGGGGCATTGCCACCA
CCTGTCAGCTCCTTTCCGGGACTTTCGCTTTCCCCCTCCCTATTGCCACGGCGGAACTCATCGCCGCCTG
CCTTGCCCGCTGCTGGACAGGGGCTCGGCTGTTGGGCACTGACAATTCCGTGGTGTTGTCGGGGAAGCTG
ACGTCCTTTCCATGGCTGCTCGCCTGTGTTGCCACCTGGATTCTGCGCGGGACGTCCTTCTGCTACGTCC
CTTCGGCCCTCAATCCAGCGGACCTTCCTTCCCGCGGCCTGCTGCCGGCTCTGCGGCCTCTTCCGCGTCT
TCGCCTTCGCCCTCAGACGAGTCGGATCTCCCTTTGGGCCGCCTCCCCGCCTGGAATTCTACCGGGTAGG
GGAGGCGCTTTTCCCAAGGCAGTCTGGAGCATGCGCTTTAGCAGCCCCGCTGGGCACTTGGCGCTACACA
AGTGGCCTCTGGCCTCGCACACATTCCACATCCACCGGTAGGCGCCAACCGGCTCCGTTCTTTGGTGGCC
CCTTCGCGCCACCTTCTACTCCTCCCCTAGTCAGGAAGTTCCCCCCCGCCCCGCAGCTCGCGTCGTGCAG
GACGTGACAAATGGAAGTAGCACGTCTCACTAGTCTCGTGCAGATGGACAGCACCGCTGAGCAATGGAAG
CGGGTAGGCCTTTGGGGCAGCGGCCAATAGCAGCTTTGCTCCTTCGCTTTCTGGGCTCAGAGGCTGGGAA
GGGGTGGGTCCGGGGGCGGGCTCAGGGGCGGGCTCAGGG
